>Addgene plasmid #109410 | pBbS8k-RFP_N99D | addgene full sequence | sequence record 212803 | Addgene NGS Result
AGGACATAGCGTTGGCTACCCGTGATATTGCTGAAGAGCTTGGCGGCGAATGGGCTGACCGCTTCCTCGT
GCTTTACGGTATCGCCGCTCCCGATTCGCAGCGCATCGCCTTCTATCGCCTTCTTGACGAGTTCTTCTGA
GCGGGACTCTGGGGTTCGAGAGCTCGCTTGGACTCCTGTTGATAGATCCAGTAATGACCTCAGAACTCCA
TCTGGATTTGTTCAGAACGCTCGGTTGCCGCCGGGCGTTTTTTATTGGTGAGAATCCAAGCACTAGGGAC
AGTAAGACGGGTAAGCCTGTTGATGATACCGCTGCCTTACTGGGTGCATTAGCCAGTCTGAATGACCTGT
CACGGGATAATCCGAAGTGGTCAGACTGGAAAATCAGAGGGCAGGAACTGCTGAACAGCAAAAAGTCAGA
TAGCACCACATAGCAGACCCGCCATAAAACGCCCTGAGAAGCCCGTGACGGGCTTTTCTTGTATTATGGG
TAGTTTCCTTGCATGAATCCATAAAAGGCGCCTGTAGTGCCATTTACCCCCATTCACTGCCAGAGCCGTG
AGCGCAGCGAACTGAATGTCACGAAAAAGACAGCGACTCAGGTGCCTGATGGTCGGAGACAAAAGGAATA
TTCAGCGATTTGCCCGAGCTTGCGAGGGTGCTACTTAAGCCTTTAGGGTTTTAAGGTCTGTTTTGTAGAG
GAGCAAACAGCGTTTGCGACATCCTTTTGTAATACTGCGGAACTGACTAAAGTAGTGAGTTATACACAGG
GCTGGGATCTATTCTTTTTATCTTTTTTTATTCTTTCTTTATTCTATAAATTATAACCACTTGAATATAA
ACAAAAAAAACACACAAAGGTCTAGCGGAATTTACAGAGGGTCTAGCAGAATTTACAAGTTTTCCAGCAA
AGGTCTAGCAGAATTTACAGATACCCAGATCACCCGGGAAAAGGACTAGTAATTATCATTGACTAGCCCA
TCTCAATTGGTATAGTGATTAAAATCACCTAGACCAATTGAGATGTATGTCTGAATTAGTTGTTTTCAAA
GCAAATGAACTAGCGATTAGTCGCTATGACTTAACGGAGCATGAAACCAAGCTAATTTTATGCTGTGTGG
CACTACTCAACCCCACGATTGAAAACCCTACAAGGAAAGAACGGACGGTATCGTTCACTTATAACCAATA
CGCTCAGATGATGAACATCAGTAGGGAAAATGCTTATGGTGTATTAGCTAAAGCAACCAGAGAGCTGATG
ACGAGAACTGTGGAAATCAGGAATCCTTTGGTTAAAGGCTTTGAGATTTTCCAGTGGACAGACTATGCCA
AGTTCTCAAGCGAAAAATTAGAATTAGTTTTTAGTGAAGAGATATTGCCTTATCTTTTCCAGTTAAAAAA
ATTCATAAAATATAATCTGGAACATGTTAAGTCTTTTGAAAACAAATACTCTATGAGGATTTATGAGTGG
TTATTAAAAGAACTAACACAAAAGAAAACTCACAAGGCAAATATAGAGATTAGCCTTGATGAATTTAAGT
TCATGTTAATGCTTGAAAATAACTACCATGAGTTTAAAAGGCTTAACCAATGGGTTTTGAAACCAATAAG
TAAAGATTTAAACACTTACAGCAATATGAAATTGGTGGTTGATAAGCGAGGCCGCCCGACTGATACGTTG
ATTTTCCAAGTTGAACTAGATAGACAAATGGATCTCGTAACCGAACTTGAGAACAACCAGATAAAAATGA
ATGGTGACAAAATACCAACAACCATTACATCAGATTCCTACCTACATAACGGACTAAGAAAAACACTACA
CGATGCTTTAACTGCAAAAATTCAGCTCACCAGTTTTGAGGCAAAATTTTTGAGTGACATGCAAAGTAAG
TATGATCTCAATGGTTCGTTCTCATGGCTCACGCAAAAACAACGAACCACACTAGAGAACATACTGGCTA
AATACGGAAGGATCTGAGGTTCTTATGGCTCTTGTATCTATCAGTGAAGCATCAAGACTAACAAACAAAA
GTAGAACAACTGTTCACCGTTACATATCAAAGGGAAAACTGTCCATATGCACAGATGAAAACGGTGTAAA
AAAGATAGATACATCAGAGCTTTTACGAGTTTTTGGTGCATTCAAAGCTGTTCACCATGAACAGATCGAC
AATGTAACAGATGAACAGCATGTAACACCTAATAGAACAGGTGAAACCAGTAAAACAAAGCAACTAGAAC
ATGAAATTGAACACCTGAGACAACTTGTTACAGCTCAACAGTCACACATAGACAGCCTGAAACAGGCGAT
GCTGCTTATCGAATCAAAGCTGCCGACAACACGGGAGCCAGTGACGCCTCCCGTGGGGAAAAAATCATGG
CAATTCTGGAAGAAATAGCGCTTTCAGCCGGCAAACCGGCTGAAGCCGGATCTGCGATTCTGATAACAAA
CTAGCAACACCAGAACAGCCCGTTTGCGGGCAGCAAAACCCGTACCCTAGGTATAAACGCAGAAAGGCCC
ACCCGAAGGTGAGCCAGTGTGACTCTAGTAGAGAGCGTTCACCGACAAACAACAGATAAAACGAAAGGCC
CAGTCTTTCGACTGAGCCTTTCGTTTTATTTGATGCCTGGAGATCCTTACTCGAGTTTGGATCCTTAAGC
ACCGGTGGAGTGACGACCTTCAGCACGTTCGTACTGTTCAACGATGGTGTAGTCTTCGTTGTGGGAGGTG
ATGTCCAGTTTGATGTCGGTTTTGTAAGCACCCGGCAGCTGAACCGGTTTTTTAGCCATGTAGGTGGTTT
TAACTTCAGCGTCGTAGTGACCACCGTCTTTCAGTTTCAGACGCATTTTGATTTCACCTTTCAGAGCACC
GTCTTCCGGGTACATACGTTCGGTGGAAGCTTCCCAACCCATGGTTTTTTTCTGCATAACCGGACCGTCG
GACGGGAAGTTGGTACCACGCAGTTTAACTTTGTAGATGAACTCACCGTCTTGCAGGGAGGAGTCCTGGG
TAACGGTAACAACACCACCGTCTTCGAAGTTCATAACACGTTCCCATTTGAAACCTTCCGGGAAGGACAG
TTTCAGGTAGTCCGGGATGTCAGCCGGGTGTTTAACGTAAGCTTTGGAACCGTACTGGAACTGCGGGGAC
AGGATGTCCCAAGCGAACGGCAGCGGACCACCTTTGGTAACTTTCAGTTTAGCGGTCTGGGTACCTTCGT
ACGGACGACCTTCACCTTCACCTTCGATTTCGAACTCGTGACCGTTAACGGAACCTTCCATACGAACTTT
GAAACGCATGAACTCTTTGATAACGTCTTCGCTACTCGCCATATGTATATCTCCTTCTTAAAAGATCTTT
TGAATTCCCAAAAAAACGGGTATGGAGAAACAGTAGAGAGTTGCGATAAAAAGCGTCAGGTAGAATCCGC
TAATCTTATGGATAAAAATGCTATGGCATAGCAAAGTGTGACGCCGTGCAAATAATCAATGTGGACTTTT
CTGCCGTGATTATAGACACTTTTGTTACGCGTTTTTGTCATGGCTTTGGTCCCGCTTTGTTACAGAATGC
TTTTAATAAGCGGGGTTACCGGTTTGGTTAGCGAGAAGAGCCAGTAAAAGACGCAGTGACGGCAATGTCT
GATGCAATATGGACAATTGGTTTCTTCTCTGAATGGCGGGAGTATGAAAAGTATGGCTGAAGCGCAAAAT
GATCCCCTGCTGCCGGGATACTCGTTTAATGCCCATCTGGTGGCGGGTTTAACGCCGATTGAGGCCAACG
GTTATCTCGATTTTTTTATCGACCGACCGCTGGGAATGAAAGGTTATATTCTCAATCTCACCATTCGCGG
TCAGGGGGTGGTGAAAAATCAGGGACGAGAATTTGTTTGCCGACCGGGTGATATTTTGCTGTTCCCGCCA
GGAGAGATTCATCACTACGGTCGTCATCCGGAGGCTCGCGAATGGTATCACCAGTGGGTTTACTTTCGTC
CGCGCGCCTACTGGCATGAATGGCTTAACTGGCCGTCAATATTTGCCAATACGGGGTTCTTTCGCCCGGA
TGAAGCGCACCAGCCGCATTTCAGCGACCTGTTTGGGCAAATCATTAACGCCGGGCAAGGGGAAGGGCGC
TATTCGGAGCTGCTGGCGATAAATCTGCTTGAGCAATTGTTACTGCGGCGCATGGAAGCGATTAACGAGT
CGCTCCATCCACCGATGGATAATCGGGTACGCGAGGCTTGTCAGTACATCAGCGATCACCTGGCAGACAG
CAATTTTGATATCGCCAGCGTCGCACAGCATGTTTGCTTGTCGCCGTCGCGTCTGTCACATCTTTTCCGC
CAGCAGTTAGGGATTAGCGTCTTAAGCTGGCGCGAGGACCAACGTATCAGCCAGGCGAAGCTGCTTTTGA
GCACCACCCGGATGCCTATCGCCACCGTCGGTCGCAATGTTGGTTTTGACGATCAACTCTATTTCTCGCG
GGTATTTAAAAAATGCACCGGGGCCAGCCCGAGCGAGTTCCGTGCCGGTTGTGAAGAAAAAGTGAATGAT
GTAGCCGTCAAGTTGTCATAAGACGTCGGAATTGCCAGCTGGGGCGCCCTCTGGTAAGGTTGGGAAGCCC
TGCAAAGTAAACTGGATGGCTTTCTTGCCGCCAAGGATCTGATGGCGCAGGGGATCATGATCTGATCAAG
AGACAGGATGAGGATCGTTTCGCATGATTGAACAAGATGGATTGCACGCAGGTTCTCCGGCCGCTTGGGT
GGAGAGGCTATTCGGCTATGACTGGGCACAACAGACAATCGGCTGCTCTGATGCCGCCGTGTTCCGGCTG
TCAGCGCAGGGGCGCCCGGTTCTTTTTGTCAAGACCGACCTGTCCGGTGCCCTGAATGAACTGCAGGACG
AGGCAGCGCGGCTATCGTGGCTGGCCACGACGGGCGTTCCTTGCGCAGCTGTGCTCGACGTTGTCACTGA
AGCGGGAAGGGACTGGCTGCTATTGGGCGAAGTGCCGGGGCAGGATCTCCTGTCATCTCACCTTGCTCCT
GCCGAGAAAGTATCCATCATGGCTGATGCAATGCGGCGGCTGCATACGCTTGATCCGGCTACCTGCCCAT
TCGACCACCAAGCGAAACATCGCATCGAGCGAGCACGTACTCGGATGGAAGCCGGTCTTGTCGATCAGGA
TGATCTGGACGAAGAGCATCAGGGGCTCGCGCCAGCCGAACTGTTCGCCAGGCTCAAGGCGCGCATGCCC
GACGGCGAGGATCTCGTCGTGACCCATGGCGATGCCTGCTTGCCGAATATCATGGTGGAAAATGGCCGCT
TTTCTGGATTCATCGACTGTGGCCGGCTGGGTGTGGCGGACCGCTATC
Features (pLannotate 1.2.2; 10 found; start..end, strand, type, name):
    171..265     +  terminator     lambda t0 terminator: transcription terminator from phage lambda
    757..979     +  rep_origin     pSC101 ori: low-copy replication origin that requires the Rep101 protein
   1027..1977    +  CDS            Rep101: RepA protein needed for replication with the pSC101 origin; rep101
   2508..2535    -  terminator     T7Te terminator: phage T7 early transcription terminator
   2551..2622    -  terminator     rrnB T1 terminator: transcription terminator T1 from the E. coli rrnB gene
   2655..3332    -  CDS            mRFP1: monomeric derivative of DsRed (Campbell et al., 2002)
   3382..3666    -  promoter       araBAD promoter: araBAD; promoter of the L-arabinose operon of E. coli; the araC regulatory gene is transcribed in the opposite direction (Guzman et al., 1995)
   3693..4571    +  CDS            araC: L-arabinose regulatory protein; araC
   4578..4682    +  CDS            tnpA (fragment): TN5P_ECOLX - Also known as tnp. Experimental evidence at protein level: Swiss-Prot protein existence level 1. Mediates transposition of transposon Tn5 by a 'cut and paste' mechanism. First, the monomeric transposase binds the 19 bp inverted DNA repeats flanking the transposon. Then, dimerization of the DNA- bound transposase creates a synaptic DNA complex. After nicking of the first DNA strand, excision of the transposon proceeds through a series of intermediates. The transposase then mediates the insertion of the transposon at a new site by strand transfer. The activity of the wild- type tran
   4714..137     +  CDS            neo (across the origin): KKA2_KLEPN - Also known as kan, nptII. Experimental evidence at protein level: Swiss-Prot protein existence level 1. Resistance to kanamycin, neomycin, paromomycin, ribostamycin, butirosin and gentamicin B. From Klebsiella pneumoniae.
