[The description below was written by a language model from this plasmid's Addgene catalogue record and pLannotate feature annotations shown in this document.]
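Description:
pBbS8k-RFP_N99D is a 5,368 bp bacterial expression plasmid built on a pSC101 replicon. It was made to study a copy-number-increasing mutation in the plasmid's own replication protein. It replicates in E. coli from the pSC101 origin, which depends on the plasmid-encoded RepA (Rep101) protein annotated immediately downstream of the ori. Selection is with kanamycin through a neo/nptII aminoglycoside phosphotransferase gene, which spans the numbering origin of the sequence and is followed by the lambda t0 terminator. A short tnpA fragment just upstream of this marker is probably a remnant of the Tn5 source of the resistance cassette. The defining change is an N99D substitution in repA, introduced by Gibson cloning. Wild-type pSC101 is a low-copy origin, but the record lists this variant as high copy, consistent with the stated purpose of the mutation.

The payload is an arabinose-inducible reporter cassette. The araC regulator is transcribed divergently from the araBAD promoter, which drives mRFP1, a monomeric DsRed derivative. The reporter transcript ends at tandem rrnB T1 and T7Te terminators. The catalogue entry lists RFP as an N-terminal tag on the backbone. The feature table instead shows mRFP1 as a separate reading frame on the opposite strand from Rep101, so it appears to be an independent reporter rather than a fusion to RepA.

Given the associated work on pSC101 origin mutations that raise copy number, red fluorescence plausibly serves as a readout of gene dosage, though the record states only "RepA Mutant" as the purpose. The plasmid could also serve as a higher-copy, kanamycin-selectable, arabinose-inducible expression backbone.
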