Addgene plasmid #109410: pBbS8k-RFP_N99D
Purpose: RepA Mutant
Depositing lab: Jay Keasling. Depositing organization: Lawrence Berkeley National Laboratory. Publication: Isolation and characterization of novel mutations in the pSC101 origin that increase copy number. Thompson MG, Sedaghatian N, Barajas JF, Wehrs M, Bailey CB, Kaplan N, Hillson NJ, Mukhopadhyay A, Keasling JD. Sci Rep. 2018 Jan 25;8(1):1590. doi: 10.1038/s41598-018-20016-w. PubMed 29371642.
Backbone
  Vector backbone: pSC101
  Vector type: Bacterial Expression
Growth in bacteria
  Bacterial resistance: Kanamycin, 50 μg/mL
  Growth temperature: 37°C
  Growth strain: DH10b
  Copy number: High Copy
Gene/Insert
  Gene/Insert name: repA
  Species: Synthetic
  Mutation: N99D repA mutation to increase copy number
  Tag / fusion protein: RFP (N terminal on backbone)
  Cloning method: Gibson Cloning
Terms and licenses: Academic/Nonprofit Terms; Industry Terms: Not Available to Industry
How to cite: pBbS8k-RFP_N99D was a gift from Jay Keasling (Addgene plasmid # 109410 ; http://n2t.net/addgene:109410 ; RRID:Addgene_109410)
